Addgene plasmid #42274: pRK5-mWnt2
Depositing lab: Chris Garcia & Jeremy Nathans. Depositing organization: Johns Hopkins University and School of Medicine. Publication: Frizzled 2 and frizzled 7 function redundantly in convergent extension and closure of the ventricular septum and palate: evidence for a network of interacting genes. Yu H, Ye X, Guo N, Nathans J. Development. 2012 Dec 1;139(23):4383-94. doi: 10.1242/dev.083352. Epub 2012 Oct 24. PubMed 23095888.
Backbone
  Vector backbone: pRK5
  Vector type: Mammalian Expression
Growth in bacteria
  Bacterial resistance: Ampicillin, 100 μg/mL
  Growth temperature: 37°C
  Growth strain: DH5alpha
  Copy number: Unknown
Gene/Insert
  Gene/Insert name: Wnt2
  Species: M. musculus (mouse)
  Entrez Gene: Wnt2 (a.k.a. 2610510E18Rik, Int1l1, Irp, Mirp, Wnt-2, Wnt2a)
  Cloning method: Unknown
  Sequencing primers: 5′ SP6; 3′ SV40pA-R
Terms and licenses: Academic/Nonprofit Terms; Industry Terms: Not Available to Industry
How to cite: pRK5-mWnt2 was a gift from Chris Garcia & Jeremy Nathans (Addgene plasmid # 42274 ; http://n2t.net/addgene:42274 ; RRID:Addgene_42274)
