[The description below was written by a language model from this plasmid's Addgene catalogue record.]
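Description:
pRK5-mWnt2 is a mammalian expression plasmid that carries the mouse (M. musculus) Wnt2 coding sequence in the pRK5 backbone. It is propagated in E. coli under ampicillin selection; the record lists the copy number as unknown and does not name the origin of replication. No feature table accompanies the entry, so the promoter driving the insert is not explicitly stated. pRK5 vectors are generally known as CMV promoter-driven transient expression plasmids. The listed sequencing primers, an SP6 primer on the 5′ side and a reverse primer in the SV40 polyadenylation region on the 3′ side, suggest that the insert lies between an SP6 promoter site and an SV40 polyA signal. No epitope tag, fusion partner, reporter or mammalian selection marker is recorded, and the cloning method and insert boundaries are not given, so it is unclear whether the insert is only the open reading frame or also includes untranslated sequence.

Wnt2 encodes a secreted ligand of the Wnt family, which signals through Frizzled receptors. The plasmid is associated with a study of Frizzled 2 and Frizzled 7 function in convergent extension and in closure of the ventricular septum and palate in mouse development. In that context, a construct of this type is suited to transient transfection of cultured mammalian cells to produce Wnt2, for example to test ligand and receptor combinations in signalling assays. The record itself does not specify the experimental use.
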