>Addgene plasmid #42274 | pRK5-mWnt2 | addgene partial sequence | sequence record 65522 | SP6 5'-ATTTAGGTGACACTATAG-3'
ATTCCCGGGATATCGTCGACCCACGCGTCCGCGCATGGCGCCCGCACACGGAGTCTGACCTGATGTAGAC
GCAAGGGGGTTAATATGAACGTCCCTCTCGGTGGAATCTGGCTCTGGCTCCCTCTGCTCTTGACCTGGCT
CACCCCTGAGGTCAGCTCTTCATGGTGGTACATGAGAGCTACAGGTGGCTCCTCCAGGGTGATGTGTGAC
AATGTGCCAGGCCTGGTGAGCCGGCAGCGTCAGCTGTGCCACCGACACCCAGATGTGATGCGTGCCATTG
GCCTGGGTGTGGCTGAGTGGACTGCAGAGTGCCAACACCAGTTCCGCCAGCATCGCTGGAACTGCAACAC
CCTGGACAGAGATCACAGCCTCTTTGGCCGGGTCCTCCTCCGAAGTAGTCGAGAATCGGCCTTTGTTTAC
GCCATCTCTTCAGCTGGCGTTGTATTTGCCATCACCAGGGCCTGTAGCCAAGGAGAATTAAAGTCCTGCT
CCTGTGATCCAAAGAAGAAAGGAAGTGCCAAGGACAGCAAAGGCACCTTCGACTGGGGTGGCTGCAGTGA
CAATATTGACTACGGGATCAAGTTTGCCCGTGCCTTTGTAGATGCCAAGGAGAGGAAAGGCAAGGATGCC
AGAGCCCTGATGAACCTTCACAACAACAGAGCTGGAAGGAAGGCTGTAAAGCGCTTCTTGAAACAAGAAT
GCAAGTGTCATGGTGTGAGTGGCTCCTGTACTCTGAGGACATGCTGGCTGGCCATGGCTGACTTCAGGAA
AACAGGCGACTATCTCTGGAGGAAGTACAATGGGGCCATCCAGGTAGTCATGAACCAGGATGGCACTGGC
